Addgene plasmid #53419: VWF-bio-His
Purpose: Expresses full-length von Willebrand factor precursor ectodomain in mammalian cells. C-terminal rat Cd4d3+4 tag, biotinylation sequence and His tag.
Depositing lab: Gavin Wright. Depositing organization: Wellcome Sanger Institute. Publication: A human platelet receptor protein microarray identifies FcepsilonR1alpha as an activating PEAR1 ligand. Sun Y, Vandenbriele C, Kauskot A, Verhamme P, Hoylaerts MF, Wright GJ. Mol Cell Proteomics. 2015 Feb 23. pii: mcp.M114.046946. 10.1074/mcp.M114.046946 PubMed 25713122.
Backbone
  Vector backbone: pTT3
  Backbone manufacturer: Yves Durocher, NRC
  Backbone size w/o insert (bp): 6618
  Total vector size (bp): 15077
  Modifications to backbone: Rat CD4 d3+4, enzymatic biotinylation sequence, linker and His tag (CD4d3+4-BioLHis).
  Vector type: Mammalian Expression
Growth in bacteria
  Bacterial resistance: Ampicillin, 100 μg/mL
  Growth temperature: 37°C
  Growth strain: Top10
  Copy number: High Copy
Gene/Insert
  Gene/Insert name: VWF (alt name: von Willebrand factor precursor)
  Species: H. sapiens (human)
  Insert size (bp): 8459
  Entrez Gene: VWF (a.k.a. F8VWF, VWD)
  Promoter: CMV
  Tag / fusion protein: rat CD4 d3+4 (C terminal on backbone); enzymatic biotinylation sequence (C terminal on backbone); His tag (C terminal on backbone)
  Cloning method: Restriction Enzyme; 5′ cloning site NotI (not destroyed); 3′ cloning site AscI (not destroyed)
  Sequencing primers: 5′ CMV-fwd
Resource information
  A portion of this plasmid was derived from a plasmid made by: Insert was chemically synthesised.
Terms and licenses: Academic/Nonprofit Terms; Industry Terms: Not Available to Industry
Depositor comments: Article ref 152
How to cite: VWF-bio-His was a gift from Gavin Wright (Addgene plasmid # 53419 ; http://n2t.net/addgene:53419 ; RRID:Addgene_53419)
