[The description below was written by a language model from this plasmid's Addgene catalogue record and pLannotate feature annotations shown in this document.]
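Description:
VWF-bio-His is a 15,077 bp mammalian expression plasmid built on the pTT3 backbone, designed to produce the human von Willebrand factor precursor as a secreted, tagged recombinant protein. It is propagated in E. coli through a high-copy ColE1/pUC-type origin with ampicillin selection (β-lactamase under its own promoter). The backbone also carries a fragment of the Epstein-Barr virus oriP, which in cells expressing EBNA1 supports episomal maintenance and so boosts yields in transient transfection. Residual lac promoter/operator and lacI fragments are cloning-vector remnants with no evident role in expression.

The expression cassette is driven by the CMV immediate early enhancer and promoter, followed by adenovirus-derived leader and splice elements and a chimeric intron fragment, which typically enhance mRNA processing and translation. The annotated hit to adenoviral terminal protein on the opposite strand most likely reflects this leader region rather than a functional gene. The chemically synthesised VWF coding sequence of about 8.5 kb sits between retained NotI and AscI sites and runs directly into rat CD4 domains 3 and 4, which span the numbering origin. According to the catalogue record, these are followed by an enzymatic biotinylation sequence, a linker and a His tag, although these short elements are not individually annotated in the feature table. A rabbit β-globin polyadenylation signal ends the transcript. A short fragment of an immunoglobulin heavy chain signal sequence is annotated just upstream of the insert, but its contribution is not stated.

The CD4 tag provides an antibody epitope, the biotinylation site allows oriented capture on streptavidin surfaces, and the His tag permits affinity purification. These features suit the protein microarray and extracellular interaction screening of platelet receptor proteins for which the construct was made.
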