Features (pLannotate 1.2.2; 18 found; start..end, strand, type, name):
    713..768     +  polyA_signal   β-globin poly(A) signal: rabbit β-globin polyadenylation signal (Gil and Proudfoot, 1987)
   1282..2963    -  rep_origin     oriP (fragment): Epstein-Barr virus oriP replication origin (Yates et al., 2000)
   3090..3194    +  promoter       AmpR promoter: bla
   3195..4055    +  CDS            AmpR: β-lactamase; bla; confers resistance to ampicillin, carbenicillin, and related antibiotics
   4226..4814    +  rep_origin     ori: high-copy-number ColE1/pMB1/pBR322/pUC origin of replication
   4997..5089    +  CDS            lacI (fragment): lac repressor; lacI; The lac repressor binds to the lac operator to inhibit transcription in E. coli. This inhibition can be relieved by adding lactose or isopropyl-β-D-thiogalactopyranoside (IPTG).
   5102..5123    +  protein_bind   CAP binding site: CAP binding activates transcription in the presence of cAMP. E. coli catabolite activator protein
   5138..5168    +  promoter       lac promoter: promoter for the E. coli lac operon
   5172..5194    +  protein_bind   lac operator (fragment): The lac repressor binds to the lac operator to inhibit transcription in E. coli. This inhibition can be relieved by adding lactose or isopropyl-β-D-thiogalactopyranoside (IPTG). lac repressor encoded by lacI
   5288..5313    -  CDS            bla(M) (fragment): β-lactamase lacking the signal sequence; bla(M); allows cytosolic expression of β-lactamase
   5487..5866    +  enhancer       CMV enhancer: human cytomegalovirus immediate early enhancer
   5868..6067    +  promoter       CMV promoter: human cytomegalovirus (CMV) immediate early promoter
   6135..6173    +  misc_feature   Ad SA (fragment): adenovirus major late transcript splice acceptor (Friedrich and Soriano, 1991)
   6206..6415    -  CDS            PTP (fragment): TERM_ADE02 - Experimental evidence at protein level: Swiss-Prot protein existence level 1. Protein covalently bound to the viral DNA that acts as a primer for viral genomic replication by DNA strand displacement. Assembles on the viral origin of replication in an initiation complex with viral polymerase, DBP, host NFIA and host POU2F1/OCT1. During initiation, the polymerase covalently couples the first dCTP with Ser- 580 of pTP. The terminal protein stimulates the template activity over 20 fold compared to protein-free templates. Neo-synthesized viral genomes are linked to two preterminal prot
   6446..6535    +  intron         chimeric intron (fragment): chimera between introns from adenovirus and immunoglobulin heavy chain genes
   6554..6600    +  CDS            IgH signal sequence (fragment): signal sequence from the mouse immunoglobulin heavy chain variable region
   6631..15069   +  CDS            VWF: VWF_HUMAN - Also known as F8VWF. Experimental evidence at protein level: Swiss-Prot protein existence level 1. Important in the maintenance of hemostasis, it promotes adhesion of platelets to the sites of vascular injury by forming a molecular bridge between sub-endothelial collagen matrix and platelet- surface receptor complex GPIb-IX-V. Also acts as a chaperone for coagulation factor VIII, delivering it to the site of injury, stabilizing its heterodimeric structure and protecting it from premature clearance from plasma. From Homo sapiens (Human).
  15070..553     +  CDS            Cd4 (fragment) (across the origin): CD4_RAT - Experimental evidence at protein level: Swiss-Prot protein existence level 1. Integral membrane glycoprotein that plays an essential role in the immune response and serves multiple functions in responses against both external and internal offenses. In T-cells, functions primarily as a coreceptor for MHC class II molecule:peptide complex. The antigens presented by class II peptides are derived from extracellular proteins while class I peptides are derived from cytosolic proteins. Interacts simultaneously with the T-cell receptor (TCR) and the MHC class II presented by antigen presenti
>Addgene plasmid #53419 | VWF-bio-His | depositor full sequence | sequence record 83209 | VWF-bio-His sequence 15077 bps
GTCGACCTCCATCACGGCCTATAAGAGTGAGGGGGAGTCAGCGGAGTTCTCCTTCCCACTCAACCTTGGA
GAGGAAAGCCTGCAGGGAGAGTTGAGATGGAAGGCAGAGAAGGCTCCTTCTTCCCAGTCCTGGATCACCT
TCTCCCTAAAGAACCAAAAGGTGTCTGTGCAGAAGTCTACTAGCAACCCCAAGTTCCAGCTGTCCGAAAC
GCTCCCACTCACCCTTCAGATACCCCAGGTCTCCCTTCAGTTTGCTGGTTCTGGCAACCTGACCCTGACT
CTGGACAGAGGGATACTGTATCAGGAAGTGAACCTGGTGGTGATGAAAGTGACTCAGCCCGACAGCAACA
CTTTGACCTGTGAGGTGATGGGACCCACCTCACCCAAGATGAGACTGATCTTGAAGCAGGAGAATCAGGA
GGCCAGGGTCTCCAGGCAGGAGAAAGTGATTCAAGTGCAGGCCCCTGAAGCAGGGGTGTGGCAATGTCTA
CTGAGTGAAGGTGAAGAGGTCAAGATGGACTCCAAGATCCAGGTTTTATCCAAAGGGTTGAATTCCGGCA
GCCTGCACCACATCCTGGACGCCCAGAAGATGCTGTGGAACCACAGGGACAGGAACCTGCCTCCTCTGGC
CCCTCTGGGCCCCCACCACCATCACCACCATTGAGTCTAGACACGTGATTAATTAAGGATCCCCCGACCT
CGACCTCTGGCTAATAAAGGAAATTTATTTTCATTGCAATAGTGTGTTGGAATTTTTTGTGTCTCTCACT
CGGAAGGACATATGGGAGGGCAAATCATTTGGTCGAGATCCCTCGGAGATCTCTAGCTAGAGGATCGATC
CCCGCCCCGGACGAACTAAACCTGACTACGACATCTCTGCCCCTTCTTCGCGGGGCAGTGCATGTAATCC
CTTCAGTTGGTTGGTACAACTTGCCAACTGGGCCCTGTTCCACATGTGACACGGGGGGGGACCAAACACA
AAGGGGTTCTCTGACTGTAGTTGACATCCTTATAAATGGATGTGCACATTTGCCAACACTGAGTGGCTTT
CATCCTGGAGCAGACTTTGCAGTCTGTGGACTGCAACACAACATTGCCTTTATGTGTAACTCTTGGCTGA
AGCTCTTACACCAATGCTGGGGGACATGTACCTCCCAGGGGCCCAGGAAGACTACGGGAGGCTACACCAA
CGTCAATCAGAGGGGCCTGTGTAGCTACCGATAAGCGGACCCTCAAGAGGGCATTAGCAATAGTGTTTAT
AAGGCCCCCTTGTTAACCCTAAACGGGTAGCATATGCTTCCCGGGTAGTAGTATATACTATCCAGACTAA
CCCTAATTCAATAGCATATGTTACCCAACGGGAAGCATATGCTATCGAATTAGGGTTAGTAAAAGGGTCC
TAAGGAACAGCGATATCTCCCACCCCATGAGCTGTCACGGTTTTATTTACATGGGGTCAGGATTCCACGA
GGGTAGTGAACCATTTTAGTCACAAGGGCAGTGGCTGAAGATCAAGGAGCGGGCAGTGAACTCTCCTGAA
TCTTCGCCTGCTTCTTCATTCTCCTTCGTTTAGCTAATAGAATAACTGCTGAGTTGTGAACAGTAAGGTG
TATGTGAGGTGCTCGAAAACAAGGTTTCAGGTGACGCCCCCAGAATAAAATTTGGACGGGGGGTTCAGTG
GTGGCATTGTGCTATGACACCAATATAACCCTCACAAACCCCTTGGGCAATAAATACTAGTGTAGGAATG
AAACATTCTGAATATCTTTAACAATAGAAATCCATGGGGTGGGGACAAGCCGTAAAGACTGGATGTCCAT
CTCACACGAATTTATGGCTATGGGCAACACATAATCCTAGTGCAATATGATACTGGGGTTATTAAGATGT
GTCCCAGGCAGGGACCAAGACAGGTGAACCATGTTGTTACACTCTATTTGTAACAAGGGGAAAGAGAGTG
GACGCCGACAGCAGCGGACTCCACTGGTTGTCTCTAACACCCCCGAAAATTAAACGGGGCTCCACGCCAA
TGGGGCCCATAAACAAAGACAAGTGGCCACTCTTTTTTTTGAAATTGTGGAGTGGGGGCACGCGTCAGCC
CCCACACGCCGCCCTGCGGTTTTGGACTGTAAAATAAGGGTGTAATAACTTGGCTGATTGTAACCCCGCT
AACCACTGCGGTCAAACCACTTGCCCACAAAACCACTAATGGCACCCCGGGGAATACCTGCATAAGTAGG
TGGGCGGGCCAAGATAGGGGCGCGATTGCTGCGATCTGGAGGACAAATTACACACACTTGCGCCTGAGCG
CCAAGCACAGGGTTGTTGGTCCTCATATTCACGAGGTCGCTGAGAGCACGGTGGGCTAATGTTGCCATGG
GTAGCATATACTACCCAAATATCTGGATAGCATATGCTATCCTAATCTATATCTGGGTAGCATAGGCTAT
CCTAATCTATATCTGGGTAGCATATGCTATCCTAATCTATATCTGGGTAGTATATGCTATCCTAATTTAT
ATCTGGGTAGCATAGGCTATCCTAATCTATATCTGGGTAGCATATGCTATCCTAATCTATATCTGGGTAG
TATATGCTATCCTAATCTGTATCCGGGTAGCATATGCTATCCTAATAGAGATTAGGGTAGTATATGCTAT
CCTAATTTATATCTGGGTAGCATATACTACCCAAATATCTGGATAGCATATGCTATCCTAATCTATATCT
GGGTAGCATATGCTATCCTAATCTATATCTGGGTAGCATAGGCTATCCTAATCTATATCTGGGTAGCATA
TGCTATCCTAATCTATATCTGGGTAGTATATGCTATCCTAATTTATATCTGGGTAGCATAGGCTATCCTA
ATCTATATCTGGGTAGCATATGCTATCCTAATCTATATCTGGGTAGTATATGCTATCCTAATCTGTATCC
GGGTAGCATATGCTATCCTCATGATAAGCTGTCAAACATGAGAATTTTCTTGAAGACGAAAGGGCCTCGT
GATACGCCTATTTTTATAGGTTAATGTCATGATAATAATGGTTTCTTAGACGTCAGGTGGCACTTTTCGG
GGAAATGTGCGCGGAACCCCTATTTGTTTATTTTTCTAAATACATTCAAATATGTATCCGCTCATGAGAC
AATAACCCTGATAAATGCTTCAATAATATTGAAAAAGGAAGAGTATGAGTATTCAACATTTCCGTGTCGC
CCTTATTCCCTTTTTTGCGGCATTTTGCCTTCCTGTTTTTGCTCACCCAGAAACGCTGGTGAAAGTAAAA
GATGCTGAAGATCAGTTGGGTGCACGAGTGGGTTACATCGAACTGGATCTCAACAGCGGTAAGATCCTTG
AGAGTTTTCGCCCCGAAGAACGTTTTCCAATGATGAGCACTTTTAAAGTTCTGCTATGTGGCGCGGTATT
ATCCCGTGTTGACGCCGGGCAAGAGCAACTCGGTCGCCGCATACACTATTCTCAGAATGACTTGGTTGAG
TACTCACCAGTCACAGAAAAGCATCTTACGGATGGCATGACAGTAAGAGAATTATGCAGTGCTGCCATAA
CCATGAGTGATAACACTGCGGCCAACTTACTTCTGACAACGATCGGAGGACCGAAGGAGCTAACCGCTTT
TTTGCACAACATGGGGGATCATGTAACTCGCCTTGATCGTTGGGAACCGGAGCTGAATGAAGCCATACCA
AACGACGAGCGTGACACCACGATGCCTGCAGCAATGGCAACAACGTTGCGCAAACTATTAACTGGCGAAC
TACTTACTCTAGCTTCCCGGCAACAATTAATAGACTGGATGGAGGCGGATAAAGTTGCAGGACCACTTCT
GCGCTCGGCCCTTCCGGCTGGCTGGTTTATTGCTGATAAATCTGGAGCCGGTGAGCGTGGGTCTCGCGGT
ATCATTGCAGCACTGGGGCCAGATGGTAAGCCCTCCCGTATCGTAGTTATCTACACGACGGGGAGTCAGG
CAACTATGGATGAACGAAATAGACAGATCGCTGAGATAGGTGCCTCACTGATTAAGCATTGGTAACTGTC
AGACCAAGTTTACTCATATATACTTTAGATTGATTTAAAACTTCATTTTTAATTTAAAAGGATCTAGGTG
AAGATCCTTTTTGATAATCTCATGACCAAAATCCCTTAACGTGAGTTTTCGTTCCACTGAGCGTCAGACC
CCGTAGAAAAGATCAAAGGATCTTCTTGAGATCCTTTTTTTCTGCGCGTAATCTGCTGCTTGCAAACAAA
AAAACCACCGCTACCAGCGGTGGTTTGTTTGCCGGATCAAGAGCTACCAACTCTTTTTCCGAAGGTAACT
GGCTTCAGCAGAGCGCAGATACCAAATACTGTTCTTCTAGTGTAGCCGTAGTTAGGCCACCACTTCAAGA
ACTCTGTAGCACCGCCTACATACCTCGCTCTGCTAATCCTGTTACCAGTGGCTGCTGCCAGTGGCGATAA
GTCGTGTCTTACCGGGTTGGACTCAAGACGATAGTTACCGGATAAGGCGCAGCGGTCGGGCTGAACGGGG
GGTTCGTGCACACAGCCCAGCTTGGAGCGAACGACCTACACCGAACTGAGATACCTACAGCGTGAGCTAT
GAGAAAGCGCCACGCTTCCCGAAGGGAGAAAGGCGGACAGGTATCCGGTAAGCGGCAGGGTCGGAACAGG
AGAGCGCACGAGGGAGCTTCCAGGGGGAAACGCCTGGTATCTTTATAGTCCTGTCGGGTTTCGCCACCTC
TGACTTGAGCGTCGATTTTTGTGATGCTCGTCAGGGGGGCGGAGCCTATGGAAAAACGCCAGCAACGCGG
CCTTTTTACGGTTCCTGGCCTTTTGCTGGCCTTTTGCTCACATGTTCTTTCCTGCGTTATCCCCTGATTC
TGTGGATAACCGTATTACCGCCTTTGAGTGAGCTGATACCGCTCGCCGCAGCCGAACGACCGAGCGCAGC
GAGTCAGTGAGCGAGGAAGCGGAAGAGCGCCCAATACGCAAACCGCCTCTCCCCGCGCGTTGGCCGATTC
ATTAATGCAGCTGGCACGACAGGTTTCCCGACTGGAAAGCGGGCAGTGAGCGCAACGCAATTAATGTGAG
TTAGCTCACTCATTAGGCACCCCAGGCTTTACACTTTATGCTTCCGGCTCGTATGTTGTGTGGAATTGTG
AGCGGATAACAATTTCACACAGGAAACAGCTATGACCATGATTACGCCAAGCTCTAGCTAGAGGTCGACC
AATTCTCATGTTTGACAGCTTATCATCGCAGATCCGGGCAACGTTGTTGCCATTGCTGCAGGCGCAGAAC
TGGTAGGTATGGAAGATCTATACATTGAATCAATATTGGCAATTAGCCATATTAGTCATTGGTTATATAG
CATAAATCAATATTGGCTATTGGCCATTGCATACGTTGTATCTATATCATAATATGTACATTTATATTGG
CTCATGTCCAATATGACCGCCATGTTGACATTGATTATTGACTAGTTATTAATAGTAATCAATTACGGGG
TCATTAGTTCATAGCCCATATATGGAGTTCCGCGTTACATAACTTACGGTAAATGGCCCGCCTGGCTGAC
CGCCCAACGACCCCCGCCCATTGACGTCAATAATGACGTATGTTCCCATAGTAACGCCAATAGGGACTTT
CCATTGACGTCAATGGGTGGAGTATTTACGGTAAACTGCCCACTTGGCAGTACATCAAGTGTATCATATG
CCAAGTCCGCCCCCTATTGACGTCAATGACGGTAAATGGCCCGCCTGGCATTATGCCCAGTACATGACCT
TACGGGACTTTCCTACTTGGCAGTACATCTACGTATTAGTCATCGCTATTACCATGGTGATGCGGTTTTG
GCAGTACACCAATGGGCGTGGATAGCGGTTTGACTCACGGGGATTTCCAAGTCTCCACCCCATTGACGTC
AATGGGAGTTTGTTTTGGCACCAAAATCAACGGGACTTTCCAAAATGTCGTAATAACCCCGCCCCGTTGA
CGCAAATGGGCGGTAGGCGTGTACGGTGGGAGGTCTATATAAGCAGAGCTCGTTTAGTGAACCGTCAGAT
CCTCACTCTCTTCCGCATCGCTGTCTGCGAGGGCCAGCTGTTGGGCTCGCGGTTGAGGACAAACTCTTCG
CGGTCTTTCCAGTACTCTTGGATCGGAAACCCGTCGGCCTCCGAACGGTACTCCGCCACCGAGGGACCTG
AGCGAGTCCGCATCGACCGGATCGGAAAACCTCTCGAGAAAGGCGTCTAACCAGTCACAGTCGCAAGGTA
GGCTGAGCACCGTGGCGGGCGGCAGCGGGTGGCGGTCGGGGTTGTTTCTGGCGGAGGTGCTGCTGATGAT
GTAATTAAAGTAGGCGGTCTTGAGACGGCGGATGGTCGAGGTGAGGTGTGGCAGGCTTGAGATCCAGCTG
TTGGGGTGAGTACTCCCTCTCAAAAGCGGGCATTACTTCTGCGCTAAGATTGTCAGTTTCCAAAAACGAG
GAGGATTTGATATTCACCTGGCCCGATCTGGCCATACACTTGAGTGACAATGACATCCACTTTGCCTTTC
TCTCCACAGGTGTCCACTCCCAGGTCCAAGTTTAAACTGCGGCCGCCACCATGGTGCCTGCTAGATTCGC
TGGCGTGCTGCTGGCCCTGGCCCTGATCCTGCCTGGAACACTGTGTGCTGAGGGCACCAGAGGCAGATCC
AGCACCGCCAGGTGCAGCCTGTTCGGCAGCGACTTCGTGAACACCTTCGACGGCAGCATGTACAGCTTCG
CCGGCTACTGCAGCTATCTGCTGGCTGGAGGATGCCAGAAGCGGAGCTTCAGCATCATCGGCGACTTCCA
GAACGGCAAGCGGGTGTCCCTGAGCGTGTACCTGGGCGAGTTCTTCGACATCCACCTGTTCGTGAACGGC
ACCGTGACCCAGGGCGATCAGAGGGTGTCCATGCCCTACGCCAGCAAGGGCCTGTACCTGGAAACCGAGG
CTGGCTACTACAAGCTGTCCGGCGAGGCCTACGGCTTCGTGGCCAGAATCGACGGCTCCGGCAACTTCCA
GGTGCTGCTGTCCGACCGGTACTTCAACAAGACCTGTGGCCTGTGCGGCAACTTCAACATCTTCGCCGAG
GACGACTTCATGACCCAGGAAGGCACCCTGACCAGCGACCCCTACGACTTCGCCAACAGCTGGGCCCTGA
GCAGCGGCGAGCAGTGGTGCGAGAGAGCCAGCCCTCCCAGCAGCAGCTGCAACATCAGCTCCGGCGAGAT
GCAGAAAGGCCTGTGGGAGCAGTGCCAGCTGCTGAAGTCCACCTCCGTGTTCGCCAGATGCCACCCCCTG
GTGGACCCTGAGCCCTTCGTGGCCCTGTGCGAAAAGACCCTGTGCGAGTGCGCTGGCGGCCTGGAATGTG
CCTGCCCTGCCCTGCTGGAATACGCCCGGACCTGTGCCCAGGAAGGGATGGTCCTGTACGGCTGGACCGA
CCACTCTGCCTGCAGCCCTGTGTGCCCTGCCGGCATGGAATACCGGCAGTGCGTGAGCCCCTGCGCCAGA
ACCTGTCAGAGCCTGCACATCAACGAGATGTGCCAGGAAAGATGCGTCGACGGCTGCAGCTGTCCTGAGG
GGCAGCTGCTGGACGAGGGCCTGTGTGTGGAGAGCACCGAGTGCCCTTGCGTGCACAGCGGCAAGAGATA
CCCCCCTGGCACCAGCCTGAGCAGGGACTGCAACACCTGTATCTGCCGGAACAGCCAGTGGATCTGCAGC
AACGAGGAATGCCCAGGCGAGTGTCTGGTCACCGGCCAGAGCCACTTCAAGAGCTTCGACAACAGATACT
TCACCTTCAGCGGCATCTGCCAGTATCTGCTCGCCCGGGACTGCCAGGACCACAGCTTCTCCATCGTGAT
CGAGACAGTGCAGTGCGCCGACGACAGAGATGCCGTGTGCACCAGATCCGTGACAGTGCGGCTGCCCGGC
CTGCACAACAGCCTGGTCAAGCTGAAGCATGGCGCTGGCGTGGCCATGGACGGCCAGGACATCCAGCTGC
CCCTGCTGAAGGGCGACCTGAGAATCCAGCACACCGTGACCGCCTCCGTGAGACTGAGCTACGGCGAGGA
TCTGCAGATGGACTGGGACGGCAGAGGCAGACTGCTCGTGAAGCTGTCCCCCGTGTACGCCGGCAAGACA
TGCGGCCTGTGTGGGAACTACAACGGCAACCAGGGCGACGACTTTCTGACCCCTAGCGGCCTGGCCGAGC
CCAGAGTGGAGGACTTCGGCAACGCCTGGAAGCTGCACGGCGATTGCCAGGACCTCCAGAAGCAGCACAG
CGACCCTTGCGCCCTGAACCCCCGGATGACCCGGTTCAGCGAAGAGGCCTGCGCCGTGCTGACCAGCCCC
ACCTTCGAGGCCTGTCACAGAGCCGTGAGCCCCCTGCCCTACCTGAGAAACTGCAGATACGACGTGTGCA
GCTGCAGCGACGGCAGAGAATGTCTGTGTGGCGCCCTGGCTTCTTATGCCGCCGCTTGTGCCGGAAGAGG
CGTGAGAGTGGCCTGGCGGGAGCCTGGCAGATGCGAGCTGAACTGCCCCAAGGGCCAGGTGTACCTCCAG
TGCGGCACCCCCTGCAACCTGACCTGTCGGTCCCTGAGCTACCCCGACGAAGAGTGCAACGAGGCCTGTC
TGGAAGGCTGCTTCTGCCCTCCTGGACTCTATATGGACGAGAGGGGCGACTGTGTGCCTAAGGCCCAGTG
CCCCTGTTACTACGACGGCGAGATCTTCCAGCCCGAGGACATCTTCAGCGACCACCACACCATGTGCTAC
TGCGAGGACGGCTTTATGCACTGCACCATGAGCGGCGTGCCTGGCTCTCTGCTGCCCGACGCTGTGCTGT
CTAGCCCTCTGAGCCACCGGTCCAAGCGGAGCCTGAGCTGCAGACCCCCCATGGTCAAGCTCGTGTGCCC
AGCCGACAATCTGAGAGCCGAGGGGCTGGAATGCACCAAGACCTGTCAGAACTACGACCTGGAATGCATG
AGCATGGGCTGCGTGAGCGGCTGTCTGTGCCCTCCTGGGATGGTCCGGCACGAGAACAGATGCGTGGCCC
TGGAACGGTGCCCATGCTTCCACCAGGGCAAAGAGTACGCCCCTGGCGAGACAGTGAAGATCGGCTGCAA
CACATGCGTGTGCCGGGACCGGAAGTGGAACTGCACCGACCACGTGTGCGACGCCACCTGTAGCACCATC
GGCATGGCCCACTACCTGACCTTTGACGGCCTGAAGTACCTGTTCCCCGGCGAGTGCCAGTACGTGCTGG
TGCAGGACTACTGCGGCAGCAACCCCGGCACCTTCCGGATCCTCGTGGGCAACAAGGGCTGTAGCCACCC
CAGCGTGAAGTGCAAGAAACGCGTGACCATCCTGGTCGAGGGCGGCGAGATCGAGCTGTTCGACGGCGAA
GTGAACGTGAAGCGGCCCATGAAGGACGAGACACACTTCGAGGTGGTGGAGAGCGGCCGGTACATCATCC
TGCTGCTGGGCAAGGCTCTGAGCGTCGTGTGGGACCGGCACCTGAGCATCAGCGTGGTGCTGAAGCAGAC
CTACCAGGAAAAAGTCTGCGGCCTCTGCGGCAATTTCGACGGCATCCAGAACAACGATCTGACCAGCAGC
AACCTCCAGGTGGAAGAGGACCCCGTGGACTTTGGCAATAGCTGGAAGGTGTCCAGCCAGTGTGCCGACA
CCAGAAAGGTGCCCCTGGACAGCAGCCCCGCCACCTGTCACAACAACATCATGAAGCAGACAATGGTGGA
CAGCTCCTGCCGGATCCTGACCTCCGACGTGTTCCAGGACTGTAACAAACTGGTGGATCCCGAGCCTTAC
CTGGACGTGTGCATCTACGACACCTGTAGCTGCGAGAGCATCGGCGATTGCGCCTGCTTCTGCGACACAA
TCGCCGCCTACGCCCATGTGTGCGCCCAGCACGGCAAGGTGGTCACTTGGAGAACCGCCACCCTGTGTCC
CCAGAGCTGCGAGGAACGGAACCTGAGAGAAAACGGCTACGAGTGCGAGTGGCGGTACAATAGCTGCGCC
CCTGCCTGCCAGGTCACCTGTCAGCACCCTGAGCCTCTGGCCTGCCCCGTGCAGTGTGTGGAGGGCTGCC
ACGCCCACTGTCCCCCTGGCAAGATCCTGGACGAGCTGCTGCAGACATGCGTGGATCCCGAGGACTGTCC
CGTGTGCGAGGTGGCCGGCAGAAGATTCGCCTCCGGCAAGAAAGTGACCCTGAACCCTAGCGACCCCGAG
CACTGCCAGATCTGCCACTGCGACGTGGTCAACCTGACATGCGAAGCCTGCCAGGAACCTGGCGGACTGG
TCGTGCCTCCTACCGACGCCCCTGTGTCTCCCACCACCCTGTACGTGGAGGACATCAGCGAGCCCCCCCT
GCACGACTTCTACTGCTCCCGCCTGCTGGACCTGGTGTTCCTGCTGGACGGCAGCTCTAGACTGAGCGAA
GCCGAGTTCGAGGTGCTGAAGGCCTTCGTGGTGGACATGATGGAACGGCTGCGGATCAGCCAGAAATGGG
TCCGGGTGGCCGTGGTGGAGTACCACGACGGCAGCCACGCCTACATCGGCCTGAAGGACAGAAAGCGGCC
CAGCGAGCTGAGAAGAATCGCCAGCCAGGTCAAGTACGCCGGCTCCCAGGTGGCCAGCACCAGCGAAGTG
CTGAAGTACACCCTGTTCCAGATCTTCAGCAAGATCGACCGGCCCGAGGCCTCTAGAATCGCCCTGCTGC
TGATGGCCAGCCAAGAACCCCAGCGGATGAGCCGGAACTTCGTGAGATACGTGCAGGGCCTGAAGAAAAA
GAAAGTGATCGTGATCCCCGTGGGCATCGGCCCTCACGCCAACCTGAAGCAGATCCGGCTGATCGAGAAG
CAGGCCCCCGAGAACAAGGCCTTTGTGCTGTCCAGCGTGGATGAGCTGGAACAGCAGCGGGACGAGATCG
TGTCCTACCTGTGCGATCTGGCCCCTGAGGCCCCTCCTCCTACCCTGCCTCCCCACATGGCTCAGGTCAC
AGTGGGACCTGGACTGCTGGGCGTGAGCACCCTGGGCCCCAAGCGGAACAGCATGGTGCTGGATGTGGCC
TTCGTGCTCGAGGGCAGCGATAAGATCGGCGAGGCTGACTTCAACCGGTCCAAAGAATTCATGGAAGAGG
TCATCCAGCGGATGGACGTGGGCCAGGACAGCATCCACGTGACAGTGCTCCAGTACAGCTACATGGTCAC
CGTGGAGTACCCCTTCAGCGAGGCCCAGAGCAAGGGCGACATCCTGCAGAGAGTGCGGGAGATCAGATAC
CAGGGCGGCAACCGGACAAATACAGGCCTGGCCCTGCGCTACCTGTCCGACCACTCCTTTCTGGTGTCCC
AGGGCGATAGAGAGCAGGCCCCTAACCTGGTGTATATGGTCACAGGCAACCCCGCCAGCGACGAGATCAA
GAGACTGCCCGGCGACATCCAGGTGGTGCCTATCGGCGTCGGCCCCAACGCCAATGTGCAGGAACTGGAA
CGGATCGGCTGGCCCAACGCCCCCATCCTGATCCAGGACTTCGAGACACTGCCCAGAGAAGCCCCCGACC
TGGTGCTGCAGAGATGCTGTAGCGGCGAGGGCCTGCAGATCCCTACACTGAGCCCTGCCCCCGATTGCAG
CCAGCCCCTGGACGTGATTCTGCTGCTGGATGGGAGCAGCAGCTTCCCCGCTAGCTACTTCGACGAGATG
AAATCTTTCGCCAAGGCCTTTATCAGCAAGGCCAACATCGGCCCCAGACTGACCCAGGTGTCCGTGCTCC
AGTACGGCAGCATCACCACCATCGACGTGCCTTGGAACGTGGTGCCCGAGAAGGCCCATCTGCTGTCCCT
GGTGGATGTGATGCAGAGAGAGGGCGGACCCAGCCAGATTGGCGACGCTCTGGGCTTCGCCGTGAGATAC
CTGACAAGCGAGATGCACGGAGCTAGACCTGGAGCCAGCAAAGCCGTGGTCATCCTCGTGACCGACGTGT
CCGTGGATAGCGTGGATGCCGCTGCCGACGCCGCCAGATCCAACAGAGTGACCGTGTTCCCTATCGGCAT
CGGCGACAGATACGATGCCGCCCAGCTGAGAATTCTGGCCGGACCAGCTGGCGACAGCAACGTCGTCAAA
CTGCAGCGGATCGAAGATCTGCCCACCATGGTCACCCTGGGCAACAGCTTTCTCCACAAGCTGTGCAGCG
GCTTCGTGCGGATCTGCATGGACGAGGATGGCAACGAGAAGCGGCCAGGCGACGTGTGGACCCTGCCCGA
CCAGTGCCACACAGTGACCTGTCAGCCCGACGGCCAGACCCTGCTGAAAAGCCACAGAGTGAACTGCGAC
AGAGGCCTGAGGCCCAGCTGTCCCAACAGCCAGAGCCCCGTGAAGGTGGAGGAAACATGCGGCTGCCGCT
GGACCTGTCCCTGTGTGTGCACCGGAAGCAGCACCAGACACATCGTGACATTCGATGGCCAGAACTTCAA
GCTGACCGGCAGCTGCTCCTACGTGCTGTTCCAGAACAAAGAACAGGACCTGGAAGTGATCCTGCACAAC
GGCGCCTGTTCTCCAGGCGCCAGACAGGGCTGCATGAAGTCTATCGAAGTGAAGCACAGCGCCCTGTCCG
TGGAGCTGCACAGCGACATGGAAGTGACCGTGAATGGCCGGCTGGTGTCTGTGCCTTACGTGGGCGGCAA
TATGGAAGTGAATGTGTACGGCGCCATCATGCACGAAGTGCGGTTCAACCACCTGGGCCACATCTTCACA
TTCACCCCCCAGAACAATGAGTTCCAGCTCCAGCTGAGTCCCAAGACCTTCGCCAGCAAGACCTACGGGC
TGTGCGGGATCTGTGACGAGAACGGCGCCAACGACTTTATGCTGCGGGACGGCACAGTGACCACCGACTG
GAAAACCCTGGTCCAGGAATGGACCGTCCAGAGGCCTGGCCAGACATGCCAGCCCATCCTGGAAGAACAG
TGCCTGGTGCCCGACAGCAGCCACTGTCAGGTCCTGCTGCTCCCCCTGTTCGCCGAGTGTCACAAGGTGC
TGGCCCCTGCCACCTTCTACGCCATCTGTCAGCAGGACAGCTGCCACCAGGAACAGGTCTGCGAAGTCAT
TGCCAGCTACGCCCACCTGTGCAGAACCAACGGCGTGTGCGTGGATTGGCGGACCCCCGACTTCTGCGCC
ATGAGCTGCCCCCCCAGCCTGGTGTACAACCACTGCGAGCACGGGTGCCCCAGACACTGCGACGGCAACG
TGTCCAGCTGTGGCGATCACCCCAGCGAGGGCTGCTTTTGCCCTCCCGACAAAGTGATGCTGGAAGGCTC
CTGCGTGCCCGAGGAAGCCTGCACCCAATGCATCGGAGAGGACGGCGTGCAGCACCAGTTTCTGGAAGCC
TGGGTCCCAGATCACCAGCCTTGTCAGATCTGCACCTGTCTGAGCGGCCGGAAAGTGAACTGTACCACCC
AGCCCTGTCCTACCGCCAAGGCCCCCACATGCGGACTGTGCGAAGTGGCCCGGCTGAGACAGAACGCCGA
CCAGTGTTGCCCCGAGTACGAGTGCGTGTGCGACCCCGTGTCCTGCGATCTGCCTCCCGTGCCTCACTGC
GAGAGAGGACTGCAGCCTACCCTGACCAATCCTGGCGAGTGCCGGCCCAACTTCACCTGTGCCTGCCGGA
AAGAGGAATGCAAGAGAGTCAGCCCCCCTAGCTGCCCTCCTCACCGGCTGCCCACCCTGAGAAAGACCCA
GTGCTGCGACGAGTACGAATGCGCCTGCAACTGCGTGAACTCTACAGTGTCCTGCCCTCTGGGCTACCTG
GCCTCCACCGCCACCAATGACTGCGGATGCACCACCACCACATGCCTGCCCGATAAAGTGTGCGTGCACC
GGTCCACCATCTACCCCGTGGGCCAGTTCTGGGAAGAGGGCTGTGACGTGTGCACCTGTACCGATATGGA
AGATGCCGTGATGGGCCTGAGGGTGGCCCAGTGCAGCCAGAAGCCCTGCGAGGACTCCTGCAGATCTGGC
TTCACATACGTGCTGCACGAGGGCGAGTGCTGCGGCAGATGCCTGCCTAGCGCCTGCGAGGTCGTGACAG
GCAGCCCCAGAGGCGATAGCCAGTCATCTTGGAAGTCCGTGGGCAGCCAGTGGGCCAGCCCTGAGAACCC
CTGCCTGATCAACGAGTGTGTGCGCGTGAAAGAAGAGGTGTTCATCCAGCAGCGGAACGTGTCCTGTCCT
CAGCTCGAGGTGCCCGTGTGCCCTAGCGGCTTCCAGCTGTCATGTAAGACCAGCGCCTGCTGCCCCAGCT
GTAGATGCGAGCGGATGGAAGCCTGTATGCTGAATGGCACAGTGATCGGCCCAGGCAAGACCGTGATGAT
CGATGTGTGCACCACCTGTCGGTGCATGGTCCAGGTCGGCGTGATCTCCGGCTTCAAGCTGGAATGTAGA
AAGACCACCTGTAACCCCTGCCCCCTGGGGTACAAAGAAGAAAACAACACCGGCGAGTGTTGTGGCCGGT
GTCTCCCCACCGCTTGCACCATTCAGCTGAGAGGCGGCCAGATCATGACCCTGAAGCGGGACGAAACCCT
GCAGGACGGCTGCGACACCCACTTTTGCAAAGTGAACGAGCGGGGCGAGTACTTCTGGGAGAAGAGAGTG
ACCGGCTGTCCCCCCTTCGACGAGCACAAGTGTCTGGCCGAGGGCGGCAAGATTATGAAGATCCCCGGCA
CATGCTGCGACACTTGCGAGGAACCCGAGTGCAATGACATCACCGCCAGGCTGCAGTACGTGAAAGTGGG
CAGCTGCAAGAGCGAGGTGGAGGTGGACATCCACTACTGCCAGGGCAAGTGCGCCTCCAAGGCCATGTAC
AGCATCGACATCAACGACGTGCAGGACCAGTGCAGCTGTTGCAGCCCCACCAGAACCGAGCCTATGCAGG
TCGCCCTGCACTGTACCAACGGCAGCGTGGTGTACCACGAGGTCCTGAACGCCATGGAATGCAAGTGCAG
CCCCCGGAAGTGCAGCAAAGGCGCGCC
