>Addgene plasmid #53419 | VWF-bio-His | addgene partial sequence | sequence record 94009 | pMT2-F 5'-TTGCCTTTCTCTCCACAGGT-3'
TGCGGCCGCCACCATGGTGCCTGCTAGATTCGCTGGCGTGCTGCTGGCCCTGGCCCTGATCCTGCCTGGA
ACACTGTGTGCTGAGGGCACCAGAGGCAGATCCAGCACCGCCAGGTGCAGCCTGTTCGGCAGCGACTTCG
TGAACACCTTCGACGGCAGCATGTACAGCTTCGCCGGCTACTGCAGCTATCTGCTGGCTGGAGGATGCCA
GAAGCGGAGCTTCAGCATCATCGGCGACTTCCAGAACGGCAAGCGGGTGTCCCTGAGCGTGTACCTGGGC
GAGTTCTTCGACATCCACCTGTTCGTGAACGGCACCGTGACCCAGGGCGATCAGAGGGTGTCCATGCCCT
ACGCCAGCAAGGGCCTGTACCTGGAAACCGAGGCTGGCTACTACAAGCTGTCCGGCGAGGCCTACGGCTT
CGTGGCCAGAATCGACGGCTCCGGCAACTTCCAGGTGCTGCTGTCCGACCGGTACTTCAACAAGACCTGT
GGCCTGTGCGGCAACTTCAACATCTTCGCCGAGGACGACTTCATGACCCAGGAAGGCACCCTGACCAGCG
ACCCCTACGACTTCGCCAACAGCTGGGCCCTGAGCAGCGGCGAGCAGTGGTGCGAGAGAGCCAGCCCTCC
CAGCAGCAGCTGCAACATCAGCTCCGGCGAGATGCAGAAAGGCCTGTGGGAGCAGTGCCAGCTGCTGAAG
TCCACCTCCGTGTTCGCCAGATGCCACCCCCTGGTGGACCCTGAGCCCTTCGTGGCCCTGTGCGAAAAGA
CCCTGTGCGAGTGCGCTGGCGGCCTGGAATGTGCCTGCCCTGCCCTGCTGGAATACG
