>Addgene plasmid #53419 | VWF-bio-His | addgene partial sequence | sequence record 94138 | rb_glob_PA_term-R 5'-CCCATATGTCCTTCCGAGTG-3'
AATAAATTTCCTTTATTAGCCAGAGGTCGAGGTCGGGGGATCCTTAATTAATCACGTGTCTAGACTCAAT
GGTGGTGATGGTGGTGGGGGCCCAGAGGGGCCAGAGGAGGCAGGTTCCTGTCCCTGTGGTTCCACAGCAT
CTTCTGGGCGTCCAGGATGTGGTGCAGGCTGCCGGAATTCAACCCTTTGGATAAAACCTGGATCTTGGAG
TCCATCTTGACCTCTTCACCTTCACTCAGTAGACATTGCCACACCCCTGCTTCAGGGGCCTGCACTTGAA
TCACTTTCTCCTGCCTGGAGACCCTGGCCTCCTGATTCTCCTGCTTCAAGATCAGTCTCATCTTGGGTGA
GGTGGGTCCCATCACCTCACAGGTCAAAGTGTTGCTGTCGGGCTGAGTCACTTTCATCACCACCAGGTTC
ACTTCCTGATACAGTATCCCTCTGTCCAGAGTCAGGGTCAGGTTGCCAGAACCAGCAAACTGAAGGGAGA
CCTGGGGTATCTGAAGGGTGAGTGGGAGCGTTTCGGACAGCTGGAACTTGGGGTTGCTAGTAGACTTCTG
CACAGACACCTTTTGGTTCTTTAGGGAGAAGGTGATCCAGGACTGGGAAGAAGGAGCCTTCTCTGCCTTC
CATCTCAACTCTCCCTGCAGGCTTTCCTCTCCAAGGTTGAGTGGGAAGGAGAACTCCGCTGACTCCCCCT
CACTCTTATAGGCCGTGATGGAGGTCGACGGCGCGCCTTTGCTGCACTTCCGGGGGCTGCACTTGCATTC
CATGGCGTTCAGGACCTCGTGGTACACCACGCTGCCGTTGG
